Addgene plasmid #78110: pcDNA3.1 CLN3-GFP
Purpose: Mammalian expression of human CLN3 with C terminal GFP fusion
Depositing lab: Thomas Braulke. Depositing organization: Universitaetsklinikum Hamburg-Eppendorf.
Backbone
  Vector backbone: pcDNA3.1
  Vector type: Mammalian Expression
Growth in bacteria
  Bacterial resistance: Ampicillin, 100 μg/mL
  Growth temperature: 37°C
  Growth strain: DH5alpha
  Copy number: High Copy
Gene/Insert
  Gene/Insert name: CLN3 (alt name: ceroid-lipofuscinosis, neuronal 3)
  Species: H. sapiens (human)
  Entrez Gene: CLN3 (a.k.a. BTN1, BTS, JNCL)
  Promoter: CMV
  Tag / fusion protein: EGFP (N terminal on insert)
  Cloning method: Unknown
  Sequencing primers: 5′ CMV-F; 3′ EGFP-N
Terms and licenses: Academic/Nonprofit Terms; Industry Terms: Not Available to Industry
How to cite: pcDNA3.1 CLN3-GFP was a gift from Thomas Braulke (Addgene plasmid # 78110 ; http://n2t.net/addgene:78110 ; RRID:Addgene_78110)
