[The description below was written by a language model from this plasmid's Addgene catalogue record.]
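Description:
pcDNA3.1 CLN3-GFP is a mammalian expression plasmid built on the pcDNA3.1 backbone and carrying the human CLN3 gene (ceroid-lipofuscinosis, neuronal 3; also known as BTN1, BTS or JNCL) fused to a green fluorescent protein. It is maintained in E. coli as a high-copy plasmid under ampicillin selection. Transcription of the fusion in mammalian cells is driven by the CMV immediate-early promoter, a strong constitutive promoter suited to transient transfection. No feature table is provided, so other backbone elements, such as the polyadenylation signal or any mammalian selection marker, are not documented in this record, and the cloning method is listed as unknown.

The record is internally inconsistent about the orientation of the tag. The plasmid name and the stated purpose describe a C-terminal GFP fusion (CLN3 followed by GFP), and the listed sequencing primers, one reading from the CMV promoter and one reading back from the start of EGFP, fit that arrangement. The tag field, however, lists EGFP as N-terminal on the insert. The C-terminal arrangement seems the more likely, but users should confirm it by sequence.

CLN3 is the gene mutated in juvenile neuronal ceroid lipofuscinosis (Batten disease). A fluorescently tagged version of this kind is typically used to visualise the protein's expression, subcellular localisation and trafficking in transfected mammalian cells by fluorescence microscopy, or to detect it with anti-GFP reagents. Beyond mammalian expression of the fusion, the record does not specify a particular application.
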