>Addgene plasmid #78110 | pcDNA3.1 CLN3-GFP | addgene partial sequence | sequence record 147236 | CMV-F 5'-CGCAAATGGGCGGTAGGCGTG-3'
CTAGAGAACCCACTGCTTACTGGCTTATCGAAATTAATACGACTCACTATAGGGAGACCCAAGCTTGGTA
CCCCGTCGCCACCATGGTGAGCAAGGGCGAGGAGCTGTTCACCGGGGTGGTGCCCATCCTGGTCGAGCTG
GACGGCGACGTAAACGGCCACAAGTTCAGCGTGTCCGGCGAGGGCGAGGGCGATGCCACCTACGGCAAGC
TGACCCTGAAGTTCATCTGCACCACCGGCAAGCTGCCCGTGCCCTGGCCCACCCTCGTGACCACCCTGAC
CTACGGCGTGCAGTGCTTCAGCCGCTACCCCGACCACATGAAGCAGCACGACTTCTTCAAGTCCGCCATG
CCCGAAGGCTACGTCCAGGAGCGCACCATCTTCTTCAAGGACGACGGCAACTACAAGACCCGCGCCGAGG
TGAAGTTCGAGGGCGACACCCTGGTGAACCGCATCGAGCTGAAGGGCATCGACTTCAAGGAGGACGGCAA
CATCCTGGGGCACAAGCTGGAGTACAACTACAACAGCCACAACGTCTATATCATGGCCGACAAGCAGAAG
AACGGCATCAAGGTGAACTTCAAGATCCGCCACAACATCGAGGACGGCAGCGTGCAGCTCGCCGACCACT
ACCAGCAGAACACCCCCATCGGCGACGGCCCCGTGCTGCTGCCCGACAACCACTACCTGAGCACCCAGTC
CGCCCTGAGCAAAGACCCCAACGAGAAGCGCGATCACATGG
