>Addgene plasmid #78110 | pcDNA3.1 CLN3-GFP | addgene partial sequence | sequence record 147572 | EGFP-N 5'-CGTCGCCGTCCAGCTCGACCAG-3'
CCATGGTGGCGACGGGGTACCAAGCTTGGGTCTCCCTATAGTGAGTCGTATTAATTTCGATAAGCCAGTA
AGCAGTGGGTTCTCTAGTTAGCCAGAGAGCTCTGCTTATATAGACCTCCCACCGTACACGCCTACCGCCC
ATTTGCGTCAATGGGGCGGAGTTGTTACGACATTTTGGAAAGTCCCGTTGATTTTGGTGCCAAAACAAAC
TCCCATTGACGTCAATGGGGTGGAGACTTGGAAATCCCCGTGAGTCAAACCGCTATCCACGCCCATTGAT
GTACTGCCAAAACCGCATCACCATGGTAATAGCGATGACTAATACGTAGATGTACTGCCAAGTAGGAAAG
TCCCATAAGGTCATGTACTGGGCATAATGCCAGGCGGGCCATTTACCGTCATTGACGTCAATAGGGGGCG
TACTTGGCATATGATACACTTGATGTACTGCCAAGTGGGCAGTTTACCGTAAATACTCCACCCATTGACG
TCAATGGAAAGTCCCTATTGGCGTTACTATGGGAACATACGTCATTATTGACGTCAATGGGCGGGGGTCG
TTGGGCGGTCAGCCAGGCGGGCCATTTACCGTAAGTTATGTAACGCGGAACTCCATATATGGGCTATGAA
CTAATGACCCCGTAATTGATTACTATTAATAACTAGTCAATAATCAATGTCAACGCGTATATCTGGCCCG
TACATCGCGAAGCAGCGCAAAACGCCTAACCCTAAGCAGATTCTTCATGCAATTGTCGGTCAAGCCTTGC
CTTGTTGTAGCTTAA
