>Addgene plasmid #78110 | pcDNA3.1 CLN3-GFP | addgene partial sequence | sequence record 150417 | EGFP-C 5'-CATGGTCCTGCTGGAGTTCGTG-3'
AGCGGGGTACCGAGCTCGGATCCGCCATGGGAGGCTGTGCAGGCTCGCGGCGGCGCTTTTCGGATTCCGA
GGGGGAGGAGACCGTCCCGGAGCCCCGGCTCCCTCTGTTGGACCATCAGGGCGCGCATTGGAAGAACGCG
GTGGGCTTCTGGCTGCTGGGCCTTTGCAACAACTTCTCTTATGTGGTGATGCTGAGTGCCGCCCACGACA
TCCTTAGCCACAAGAGGACATCGGGAAACCAGAGCCATGTGGACCCAGGCCCAACGCCGATCCCCCACAA
CAGCTCATCACGATTTGACTGCAACTCTGTCTCTACGGCTGCTGTGCTCCTGGCGGACATCCTCCCCACA
CTCGTCATCAAATTGTTGGCTCCTCTTGGCCTTCACCTGCTGCCCTACAGCCCCCGGGTTCTCGTCAGTG
GGATTTGTGCTGCTGGAAGCTTCGTCCTGGTTGCCTTTTCTCATTCTGTGGGGACCAGCCTGTGTGGTGT
GGTCTTCGCTAGCATCTCATCAGGCCTTGGGGAGGTCACCTTCCTCTCCCTCACTGCCTTCTACCCCAGG
GCCGTGATCTCCTGGTGGTCCTCAGGGACTGGGGGAGCTGGGCTGCTGGGGGCCCTGTCCTACCTGGGCC
TCACCCAGGCCGGCCTCTCCCCTCAGCAGACCCTGCTGTCCATGCTGGGTATCCCTGCCTTGCTGCTGGC
CAGCTATTTCTTGTTGCTCACATCTCCTGAGGCCCAGGACCCTGGAGG
